Addgene plasmid #109607: actc1b-mKate2-rab1ba
Purpose: Muscle specific zebrafish expression of mKate2 fused to rab1ba
Depositing lab: Rob Parton. Depositing organization: University of Queensland, Institute for Molecular Bioscience. Publication: In vivo cell biological screening identifies an endocytic capture mechanism for T-tubule formation. Hall TE, Martel N, Ariotti N, Xiong Z, Lo HP, Ferguson C, Rae J, Lim YW, Parton RG. Nat Commun. 2020 Jul 24;11(1):3711. doi: 10.1038/s41467-020-17486-w. PubMed 32709891.
Backbone
  Vector backbone: pDONR p2R-p3
  Vector type: Zebrafish plasmids
Growth in bacteria
  Bacterial resistance: Ampicillin, 100 μg/mL
  Growth temperature: 37°C
  Growth strain: DH5alpha
  Copy number: High Copy
Gene/Insert
  Gene/Insert name: rab1ba
  Species: D. rerio (zebrafish)
  Entrez Gene: rab1ba (a.k.a. RAB1B, zgc:56049)
  Tag / fusion protein: mKate2 (N terminal on insert)
  Cloning method: Gateway Cloning
Terms and licenses: Academic/Nonprofit Terms; Industry Terms: Not Available to Industry
How to cite: actc1b-mKate2-rab1ba was a gift from Rob Parton (Addgene plasmid # 109607 ; http://n2t.net/addgene:109607 ; RRID:Addgene_109607)
