[The description below was written by a language model from this plasmid's Addgene catalogue record, the feature table of its GenBank file and pLannotate feature annotations shown in this document.]
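Description:
actc1b-mKate2-rab1ba is a zebrafish expression plasmid assembled by multisite Gateway cloning and designed to produce a red-fluorescent Rab GTPase fusion specifically in muscle. The catalogue lists pDONR P2R-P3 as the backbone, which is the donor vector that would have carried the rab1ba 3′ entry element. The sequence records instead show a finished expression clone of roughly 9.5 kb with attB4, attB1, attB2 and attB3 sites in order, on a pBluescript-like framework (T3 promoter, lac promoter/operator, MCS remnant, M13/f1 origin fragment). A short medaka tyrosinase-like fragment next to the cassette may reflect transposon-arm sequence typical of Tol2-type destination vectors, but no such element is annotated. Propagation in E. coli relies on a high-copy ColE1/pUC origin and ampicillin selection through the bla gene.

The payload follows the standard three-fragment layout. The roughly 4 kb segment between attB4 and attB1 carries no annotated promoter. From the plasmid name and stated purpose, it presumably holds the zebrafish actc1b (cardiac alpha-actin 1b) regulatory region that confers muscle-specific transcription. Downstream of attB1, a Kozak consensus precedes the codon-optimised mKate2 coding sequence, a monomeric far-red fluorescent protein. Translation reads through the attB2 site into zebrafish rab1ba, which the automated annotation identifies by homology to human RAB1B, placing the fluorophore at the N-terminus. An SV40 polyadenylation signal beyond attB3 terminates the transcript. The two sequence records differ slightly in length and in numbering origin but describe the same architecture.

Rab1 proteins regulate membrane trafficking, so the construct serves as a live marker of the Rab1b compartment in zebrafish muscle fibres. It belongs to a plasmid collection for in vivo cell biology and was used in a screen examining T-tubule formation.
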