LOCUS       Exported 9549 bp ds-DNA circular SYN 13-MAY-2021
DEFINITION  Muscle specific zebrafish expression of mKate2 fused to rab1ba.
ACCESSION   .
VERSION     .
KEYWORDS    actc1b-mKate2-rab1ba
SOURCE      synthetic DNA construct
  ORGANISM  synthetic DNA construct
REFERENCE   1 (bases 1 to 9549)
  TITLE     Parton Lab Plasmids for in vivo cell biology in the zebrafish
REFERENCE   2 (bases 1 to 9549)
  AUTHORS   .
  TITLE     Direct Submission
  JOURNAL   Exported May 13, 2021 from SnapGene Server 1.1.58
            http://www.snapgene.com
FEATURES             Location/Qualifiers
     source          1..9549
                     /organism="synthetic DNA construct"
                     /mol_type="other DNA"
     protein_bind    1..25
                     /gene="mutant version of attB"
                     /label=attB1
                     /bound_moiety="BP Clonase(TM)"
                     /note="recombination site for the Gateway(R) BP reaction"
     regulatory      26..35
                     /regulatory_class="other"
                     /note="vertebrate consensus sequence for strong initiation
                     of translation (Kozak, 1987)"
     CDS             32..727
                     /codon_start=1
                     /product="monomeric far-red fluorescent protein (Shcherbo
                     et al., 2009)"
                     /label=mKate2
                     /note="mammalian codon-optimized"
                     /translation="MVSELIKENMHMKLYMEGTVNNHHFKCTSEGEGKPYEGTQTMRIK
                     AVEGGPLPFAFDILATSFMYGSKTFINHTQGIPDFFKQSFPEGFTWERVTTYEDGGVLT
                     ATQDTSLQDGCLIYNVKIRGVNFPSNGPVMQKKTLGWEASTETLYPADGGLEGRADMAL
                     KLVGGGHLICNLKTTYRSKKPAKNLKMPGVYYVDRRLERIKEADKETYVEQHEVAVARY
                     CDLPSKLGHR"
     protein_bind    complement(729..753)
                     /gene="mutant version of attB"
                     /label=attB2
                     /bound_moiety="BP Clonase(TM)"
                     /note="recombination site for the Gateway(R) BP reaction"
     protein_bind    complement(1373..1393)
                     /gene="mutant version of attB"
                     /label=attB3
                     /bound_moiety="BP Clonase(TM)"
                     /note="core recombination site for the Gateway(R) BP
                     reaction"
     primer_bind     complement(1401..1417)
                     /label=M13 fwd
                     /note="common sequencing primer, one of multiple similar
                     variants"
     polyA_signal    1433..1567
                     /label=SV40 poly(A) signal
                     /note="SV40 polyadenylation signal"
     primer_bind     complement(1457..1476)
                     /label=EBV-rev
                     /note="SV40 polyA terminator, reverse primer"
     primer_bind     1511..1530
                     /label=SV40pA-R
                     /note="SV40 polyA, reverse primer"
     primer_bind     complement(2239..2255)
                     /label=SK primer
                     /note="common sequencing primer, one of multiple similar
                     variants"
     primer_bind     complement(2239..2255)
                     /label=pBluescriptSK
                     /note="For pBluescript vector"
     primer_bind     complement(2292..2312)
                     /label=T3
                     /note="T3 promoter, forward primer"
     promoter        complement(2292..2310)
                     /label=T3 promoter
                     /note="promoter for bacteriophage T3 RNA polymerase"
     primer_bind     complement(2331..2347)
                     /label=M13 rev
                     /note="common sequencing primer, one of multiple similar
                     variants"
     primer_bind     complement(2344..2366)
                     /label=M13/pUC Reverse
                     /note="In lacZ gene"
     protein_bind    2355..2371
                     /label=lac operator
                     /bound_moiety="lac repressor encoded by lacI"
                     /note="The lac repressor binds to the lac operator to
                     inhibit transcription in E. coli. This inhibition can be
                     relieved by adding lactose or
                     isopropyl-beta-D-thiogalactopyranoside (IPTG)."
     promoter        complement(2379..2409)
                     /label=lac promoter
                     /note="promoter for the E. coli lac operon"
     protein_bind    2424..2445
                     /label=CAP binding site
                     /bound_moiety="E. coli catabolite activator protein"
                     /note="CAP binding activates transcription in the presence
                     of cAMP."
     primer_bind     complement(2562..2579)
                     /label=L4440
                     /note="L4440 vector, forward primer"
     rep_origin      complement(2733..3321)
                     /direction=LEFT
                     /label=ori
                     /note="high-copy-number ColE1/pMB1/pBR322/pUC origin of
                     replication"
     primer_bind     complement(2813..2832)
                     /label=pBR322ori-F
                     /note="pBR322 origin, forward primer"
     CDS             complement(3492..4352)
                     /codon_start=1
                     /gene="bla"
                     /product="beta-lactamase"
                     /label=AmpR
                     /note="confers resistance to ampicillin, carbenicillin, and
                     related antibiotics"
                     /translation="MSIQHFRVALIPFFAAFCLPVFAHPETLVKVKDAEDQLGARVGYI
                     ELDLNSGKILESFRPEERFPMMSTFKVLLCGAVLSRIDAGQEQLGRRIHYSQNDLVEYS
                     PVTEKHLTDGMTVRELCSAAITMSDNTAANLLLTTIGGPKELTAFLHNMGDHVTRLDRW
                     EPELNEAIPNDERDTTMPVAMATTLRKLLTGELLTLASRQQLIDWMEADKVAGPLLRSA
                     LPAGWFIADKSGAGERGSRGIIAALGPDGKPSRIVVIYTTGSQATMDERNRQIAEIGAS
                     LIKHW"
     primer_bind     4115..4134
                     /label=Amp-R
                     /note="Ampicillin resistance gene, reverse primer"
     promoter        complement(4353..4457)
                     /gene="bla"
                     /label=AmpR promoter
     primer_bind     complement(4620..4641)
                     /label=F1ori-F
                     /note="F1 origin, forward primer"
     primer_bind     5537..5553
                     /label=M13 rev
                     /note="common sequencing primer, one of multiple similar
                     variants"
     protein_bind    5573..5593
                     /gene="mutant version of attB"
                     /label=attB4
                     /bound_moiety="BP Clonase(TM)"
                     /note="core recombination site for the Gateway(R) BP
                     reaction"
ORIGIN
        1 gcaagtttgt acaaaaaagc aggctgccac catggtgagc gagctgatta aggagaacat
       61 gcacatgaag ctgtacatgg agggcaccgt gaacaaccac cacttcaagt gcacatccga
      121 gggcgaaggc aagccctacg agggcaccca gaccatgaga atcaaggcgg tcgagggcgg
      181 ccctctcccc ttcgccttcg acatcctggc taccagcttc atgtacggca gcaaaacctt
      241 catcaaccac acccagggca tccccgactt ctttaagcag tccttccccg agggcttcac
      301 atgggagaga gtcaccacat acgaagacgg gggcgtgctg accgctaccc aggacaccag
      361 cctccaggac ggctgcctca tctacaacgt caagatcaga ggggtgaact tcccatccaa
      421 cggccctgtg atgcagaaga aaacactcgg ctgggaggcc tccaccgaga ccctgtaccc
      481 cgctgacggc ggcctggaag gcagagccga catggccctg aagctcgtgg gcgggggcca
      541 cctgatctgc aacttgaaga ccacatacag atccaagaaa cccgctaaga acctcaagat
      601 gcccggcgtc tactatgtgg acagaagact ggaaagaatc aaggaggccg acaaagagac
      661 ctacgtcgag cagcacgagg tggctgtggc cagatactgc gacctcccta gcaaactggg
      721 gcacagagac ccagctttct tgtacaaagt ggtgaatcct gaatatgact acctgttcaa
      781 gttgctcctc atcggtgact ctggagtggg aaagtcgtgt ctgttgttga gatttgctga
      841 tgacacatac actgagagct atatcagcac catcggcgtg gacttcaaga tccgcaccat
      901 tgaacttgat ggcaaaacca ttaagctaca gatatgggat actgcagggc aagaaagatt
      961 tcgaactatc acctccagtt actatcgagg ggctcatgga atcattgtgg tttatgatgt
     1021 gacggatcag gaatcgtata acaatgttaa acagtggctt caggaaatag accgctacgc
     1081 aagcgagaat gtcaacaagc tgctggtggg gaacaaatgc gacctcacca ccaagaaagt
     1141 agtggactac acaacagcca aggaatttgc tgactcttta gcaattccct tccttgagac
     1201 gagcgctaag aatgccacaa atgtggagca ggccttcatg actatggctg ctgagatcaa
     1261 gaagcgtatg ggccctggag cgacaaccgg aggagacaag cccaacctga agatcgagag
     1321 cactcctgtg cggcagtctg gcggaggctg ctgttgaaca gcttgagcgt gccaacttta
     1381 ttatacatag ttgataattc actggccgtc gttttacggt accatcgatg atgatccaga
     1441 catgataaga tacattgatg agtttggaca aaccacaact agaatgcagt gaaaaaaatg
     1501 ctttatttgt gaaatttgtg atgctattgc tttatttgta accattataa gctgcaataa
     1561 acaagttaac aacaacaatt gcattcattt tatgtttcag gttcaggggg aggtgtggga
     1621 ggttttttaa agcaagtaaa acctctacaa atgtggtatg gctgattatg atcctctaga
     1681 tcagatctgc gaagatacgg ccacgggtgc tcttgatcct gtggctgatt ttggactgtg
     1741 ctgctcgcag ctgctgatga atcacatact tcctccattt tcttccactg attgactgtt
     1801 ataatttccc taatttccag gtcaaggtgc tgtgcattgt ggtaatagat gtgacatgac
     1861 gtcacttcca aaggaccaat gaacatgtct gaccaatttc atataatgtg aaaacgattt
     1921 tcataggcag aataaataac atttaaatta aactgggcat cagcgcaatt caattggttt
     1981 ggtaatagca agggaaaata gaatgaagtg atctccaaaa aataagtact ttttgactgt
     2041 aaataaaatt gtaaggagta aaaagtactt ttttttctaa aaaaatgtaa ttaagtaaaa
     2101 gtaaaagtat tgatttttaa ttgtactcaa gtaaagtaaa aatccccaaa aataatactt
     2161 aagtacagta atcaagtaaa attactcaag tactttacac ctctggttct tgacccccta
     2221 ccttcagcaa gcccagcaga tccactagtt ctagagcggc cgccaccgcg gtggagctcc
     2281 agcttttgtt ccctttagtg agggttaatt gcgcgcttgg cgtaatcatg gtcatagctg
     2341 tttcctgtgt gaaattgtta tccgctcaca attccacaca acatacgagc cggaagcata
     2401 aagtgtaaag cctggggtgc ctaatgagtg agctaactca cattaattgc gttgcgctca
     2461 ctgcccgctt tccagtcggg aaacctgtcg tgccagctgc attaatgaat cggccaacgc
     2521 gcggggagag gcggtttgcg tattgggcgc tcttccgctt cctcgctcac tgactcgctg
     2581 cgctcggtcg ttcggctgcg gcgagcggta tcagctcact caaaggcggt aatacggtta
     2641 tccacagaat caggggataa cgcaggaaag aacatgtgag caaaaggcca gcaaaaggcc
     2701 aggaaccgta aaaaggccgc gttgctggcg tttttccata ggctccgccc ccctgacgag
     2761 catcacaaaa atcgacgctc aagtcagagg tggcgaaacc cgacaggact ataaagatac
     2821 caggcgtttc cccctggaag ctccctcgtg cgctctcctg ttccgaccct gccgcttacc
     2881 ggatacctgt ccgcctttct cccttcggga agcgtggcgc tttctcatag ctcacgctgt
     2941 aggtatctca gttcggtgta ggtcgttcgc tccaagctgg gctgtgtgca cgaacccccc
     3001 gttcagcccg accgctgcgc cttatccggt aactatcgtc ttgagtccaa cccggtaaga
     3061 cacgacttat cgccactggc agcagccact ggtaacagga ttagcagagc gaggtatgta
     3121 ggcggtgcta cagagttctt gaagtggtgg cctaactacg gctacactag aagaacagta
     3181 tttggtatct gcgctctgct gaagccagtt accttcggaa aaagagttgg tagctcttga
     3241 tccggcaaac aaaccaccgc tggtagcggt ggtttttttg tttgcaagca gcagattacg
     3301 cgcagaaaaa aaggatctca agaagatcct ttgatctttt ctacggggtc tgacgctcag
     3361 tggaacgaaa actcacgtta aggcattttg gtcatgagat tatcaaaaag gatcttcacc
     3421 tagatccttt taaattaaaa atgaagtttt aaatcaatct aaagtatata tgagtaaact
     3481 tggtctgaca gttaccaatg cttaatcagt gaggcaccta tctcagcgat ctgtctattt
     3541 cgttcatcca tagttgcctg actccccgtc gtgtagataa ctacgatacg ggagggctta
     3601 ccatctggcc ccagtgctgc aatgataccg cgagacccac gctcaccggc tccagattta
     3661 tcagcaataa accagccagc cggaagggcc gagcgcagaa gtggtcctgc aactttatcc
     3721 gcctccatcc agtctattaa ttgttgccgg gaagctagag taagtagttc gccagttaat
     3781 agtttgcgca acgttgttgc cattgctaca ggcatcgtgg tgtcacgctc gtcgtttggt
     3841 atggcttcat tcagctccgg ttcccaacga tcaaggcgag ttacatgatc ccccatgttg
     3901 tgcaaaaaag cggttagctc cttcggtcct ccgatcgttg tcagaagtaa gttggccgca
     3961 gtgttatcac tcatggttat ggcagcactg cataattctc ttactgtcat gccatccgta
     4021 agatgctttt ctgtgactgg tgagtactca accaagtcat tctgagaata gtgtatgcgg
     4081 cgaccgagtt gctcttgccc ggcgtcaata cgggataata ccgcgccaca tagcagaact
     4141 ttaaaagtgc tcatcattgg aaaacgttct tcggggcgaa aactctcaag gatcttaccg
     4201 ctgttgagat ccagttcgat gtaacccact cgtgcaccca actgatcttc agcatctttt
     4261 actttcacca gcgtttctgg gtgagcaaaa acaggaaggc aaaatgccgc aaaaaaggga
     4321 ataagggcga cacggaaatg ttgaatactc atactcttcc tttttcaata ttattgaagc
     4381 atttatcagg gttattgtct catgagcgga tacatatttg aatgtattta gaaaaataaa
     4441 caaatagggg ttccgcgcac atttccccga aaagtgccac ctaaattgta agcgttaata
     4501 ttttgttaaa attcgcgtta aatttttgtt aaatcagctc attttttaac caataggccg
     4561 aaatcggcaa aatcccttat aaatcaaaag aatagaccga gatagggttg agtgttgttc
     4621 cagtttggaa caagagtcca ctattaaaga acgtggactc caacgtcaaa gggcgaaaaa
     4681 ccgtctatca gggcgatggc ccacgctggc taagaactca tcagcctccc cggtccatct
     4741 acccacgtac caatgcacca attggccaca atgacggcta ctacatggtg ccattccttc
     4801 ctctttatag gaatggagac tacctcctgt ccaacaatgc tcttggatac gagtacgcct
     4861 acctgttgga cccaggtcat tgcacaacac cagaaatgcc ctctgatctg caaaagacgt
     4921 gaatatctgt tcagacaccc atatccactc tgttccacac aggtcagagg tttgtccagg
     4981 agttcttgac agaggtgtaa aaagtactca aaaattttac tcaagtgaaa gtacaagtac
     5041 ttagggaaaa ttttactcaa ttaaaagtaa aagtatctgg ctagaatctt acttgagtaa
     5101 aagtaaaaaa gtactccatt aaaattgtac ttgagtatta aggaagtaaa agtaaaagca
     5161 agaaagaaaa ctagagattc ttgtttaagc ttttaatctc aaaaaacatt aaatgaaatg
     5221 catacaaggt tttatcctgc tttagaactg tttgtattta attatcaaac tataagacag
     5281 acaatctaat gccagtacac gctactcaaa gttgtaaaac ctcagattta acttcagtag
     5341 aagctgattc tcaaaattgt tagtgtcaag cctagctctt ttggggctga aaagcaatcc
     5401 tgcagtgctg aaaagcctct cacaggcagc cgatgcggga agaggtgtat tagtcttgat
     5461 agagaggctg caaatagcag gaaacgtgag cagagactcc ctggtgtctg aaacacaggc
     5521 cagatgggcc ctcgagcagg aaacagctat gaccatgatt acgccaagct atcaactttg
     5581 tatagaaaag ttggcacgcg cagattccgt gtgggcctgg taatatctta ccattttaag
     5641 ctattttaag attagggaaa aaaattaaat aaaactactt taaaattact ttccttaaaa
     5701 agcaacatat ttatttagtt tttgtttaac tggctcaaga ttgtaatatt ttacttttac
     5761 atgttttttt aagtacctaa atgtgttcaa aagtaaagta tgttattgtt tttttttttt
     5821 aatgttagct aagctttaaa ttgtaatata ttacttttaa aagtgacttt ttaaaaatgt
     5881 aaataaaaaa gtaactataa atgtgtaatg catgttattt ctgtgggttt ttaattttca
     5941 tctcaactgg gcttacaatt ttaacataat aaaaatcaaa tcaaatcaaa tcaggccctt
     6001 atttgtcaca tacactcttg tatactgaaa taaactaaat gttgagaaaa atttaaatac
     6061 accaaaataa cgcatacctt ttttgtaatt acctaagtaa aacatttagt tcctttttta
     6121 agtgactcaa gattgtaatc tattaattgt aaaagataaa actagtgatc aatctgacgt
     6181 gcttctatgc agcctgtgag attaattgtg atgtttaatt attaaacaat ttaaatggat
     6241 caaacatttc acatgtgctt attgtgtcca acaaaaccag cagaagcact taaaaatatt
     6301 gcatgacaac atgagttttt aatgtaaatt atatatactt cctaaacgaa gttaatcata
     6361 tttctaaaat aataatgtca ttgaaatatt taaataaatg ataagcttta gttgattcaa
     6421 cataaaattg aaagcaataa ggactttttt tttttacagc ggtgaagcaa aagcatgtaa
     6481 taatcatata atataataaa taaataaata aataatggct cttggtgcaa atatgaacac
     6541 tttaaataaa tatagaataa atatgatcaa taagtcataa cgatgtgttt tatgttgatt
     6601 ataatttaaa catgtttcta acgcaagttt taaaaactgt tttaaagtat tattttaagt
     6661 tataagatca atttgactca acattttgta gtgaaaatat gttgtgtaaa attaatataa
     6721 tatacactat aaaaatgcag ggttccacac aatacattaa tgttgtccca acacaaatcg
     6781 attaagttaa caaatatatg tggattgaac ataaaaaatt aagttgtccc aatgaaatct
     6841 caagaattgt gttgtttcag ctcattttaa ataagtagtt ttaacaagta aaaaataaca
     6901 tatttttgag tgtgtatata tatatattac aaaatataat aatataaaat gtaaaagata
     6961 taaaccatgc tacatatatt taagagctat tttgcacatt acttttttgc aagccatttt
     7021 agtgtttttt ttacaaatat atattagcta aatatacaat atcttaaata tacaattaat
     7081 cagacatgca attaatgcat ttaacctaca taaaaataca tgatcaacat atgttttatg
     7141 ctgattacaa ctaaatcaaa cgtaatgaaa ttaatttata aaagcgattt aaatatgtca
     7201 atattttaag ttaaaatcac ttgaaaccta ctataaatga acttaaatta aaaaaatctc
     7261 ctttaattcc aatgcaacag tgttgttttt tcagctgagg acccccggtg cagatggttg
     7321 gcccccggcc cgctattcta aggaagcctt tcttaatttt agggcggcgc tgcatgcgct
     7381 cagatcagat tcacgggtgg agagggttat tttctctttt ttattttttc ttgcctgctc
     7441 atatttgggc ctgtgtgaac cccaggctcc gcctcggccc ccaggagccg ctcttattta
     7501 aaggggatcc tcgccttcag tcttcgtccc agtggaagca tcagtcttgt gataacaact
     7561 tggtgagtcc tacagaccag cgctcgactc taggctttaa atgcattgat ttctctggat
     7621 tagctaccgg gagagtttta actttgctta ttagtcttgt gctcgaactg ctaggtttaa
     7681 agagtgtttt ctctaatgca tgcatgaagc gacagctgaa aaccagaaat agagcgtttg
     7741 tcctcctgtt aaactctagc ctttctttgg catttgtcag tccgagtctt cagctgccgg
     7801 caggagattg ggtttcagta acacttgctg agcacaaact acacgtgctt tcttcagatt
     7861 taattcatta ttaatcattc tagatttaaa tgatgttctt actcattgct gattatttta
     7921 gccttgcgga gcagattaaa tgagcacgtg tttcattaag attgatttaa atataattaa
     7981 tatttcacca ctgtagtttt aaaattgcct tctaagtcat ggttgatttt taataggtat
     8041 cggctctaat tagattacta ttttggtttt taaatgttat ttctatttca tttgtaggct
     8101 cgtttttaat gtgattttat tagattctag ttttaaaatc atctcttagc cttaatgagc
     8161 agactgaatg aacatgtttc attaagatta acttcattat aatgaattat ttaatcattc
     8221 tagtgggtta taaatcagct ctatttaaat taattgtcgt gtttatttct atttaatttt
     8281 tgattatttt ttcagggtcg tttttatgtg attttttccc gtttctaatt ttaaactaat
     8341 tgtttgattt ttatatgatt cgactctttt taaatgaatt gttttgcttt ttttattgag
     8401 catatatata ttatacaatt tcaatcaaca attgttgtgc tttttaaatg ttgtttctat
     8461 ttcatttcta gggtcgattt tattcgattc tagttttaaa atcgtgattt ttaacttcta
     8521 accttactga gcagactgaa tgaacatgtt tcatcaagat taacttcatt atagttaatt
     8581 attgaatcgt gctagtggtt tataaatcag ctctatttaa attaatcatc atcattattt
     8641 ctatttaatt tttattattt ctttaggatt atttttatgt gatttttttc acgttctagt
     8701 tttaaactca atgctcatta ctgctcaccc ttgctgagca gtctttcgtt aagattaaat
     8761 taattaataa ccattctagt tttaaaacag tgtcttaagg catagctgat attttacaag
     8821 tttactattt aatatatctc ctttcttttt ttagggtcga tttcatctga tttgattaat
     8881 ttttattatc ttcactaagc tttttgttct aggttttatt ctcagtatta ttactgttat
     8941 atttgaactg aatttctcct catagtttat tcattttatt tatttatttt ttgtttattc
     9001 gctattttgt attttagttt ttaattagaa attttattag aatcgttttg aactagtttt
     9061 tatgcactct aacattaata ttaaatcata actattattt ttattataat ttatttgtgt
     9121 ttatcttttt gtgtagcttt catgtgtttt tattttagtt ttattatgtt tgcattgaat
     9181 tttttggact agtttatata acgatataca gaaaagccat gacaacaaat gtttttataa
     9241 tacctattaa gtataagcta atcagatttc cactattctg ttcaaagtta acattattag
     9301 ccattctgat ggatcatttg acatttgtca tatgtcttta tgaacactgc tctttcagat
     9361 gccactttta aagctgtttt ttacagtaaa tgaacgttta ttattatgac attatttcct
     9421 aaggcctcta gagtacagca ggatgtggcg tgtgcattac cgtgtaatta tgctgactgt
     9481 aaatgtgcat ttatagactg tcagcatgtc tgactgtgcg ctgttgtgat tggtcctgca
     9541 cagaccaag
//
