Features (pLannotate 1.2.2; 21 found; start..end, strand, type, name):
      7..228     -  rep_origin     M13 ori (fragment): M13 bacteriophage origin of replication; arrow indicates direction of (+) strand synthesis
    228..515     +  CDS            tyr (fragment): TYRO_ORYLA - Also known as tyro. Experimental evidence at transcript level: Swiss-Prot protein existence level 2. This is a copper-containing oxidase that functions in the formation of pigments such as melanins and other polyphenolic compounds. From Oryzias latipes (Japanese rice fish) (Japanese killifish).
   1097..1117    +  protein_bind   attB4: mutant version of attB; core recombination site for the Gateway® BP reaction BP Clonase™
   2025..2041    -  promoter       copia promoter (fragment): strong promoter from the Drosophila transposable element copia (Sinclair et al., 1986)
   5093..5113    +  protein_bind   attB1: mutant version of attB; core recombination site for the Gateway® BP reaction BP Clonase™
   5123..5818    +  CDS            mKate2: mKate2 is a basic (constitutively fluorescent) red fluorescent protein published in 2009, derived from Entacmaea quadricolor. It is reported to be a rapidly-maturing monomer with moderate acid sensitivity.
   5820..5844    -  protein_bind   attB2: mutant version of attB; recombination site for the Gateway® BP reaction BP Clonase™
   5846..6445    +  CDS            RAB1B: RAB1B_HUMAN - Experimental evidence at protein level: Swiss-Prot protein existence level 1. The small GTPases Rab are key regulators of intracellular membrane trafficking, from the formation of transport vesicles to their fusion with membranes (PubMed:20545908, PubMed:9437002). Rabs cycle between an inactive GDP-bound form and an active GTP-bound form that is able to recruit to membranes different set of downstream effectors directly responsible for vesicle formation, movement, tethering and fusion (PubMed:9437002). Plays a role in the initial events of the autophagic vacuole development which
   6471..6491    -  protein_bind   attB3: mutant version of attB; core recombination site for the Gateway® BP reaction BP Clonase™
   6495..6515    +  CDS            lacZα (fragment): LacZα fragment of β-galactosidase; lacZ fragment
   6531..6665    -  polyA_signal   SV40 poly(A) signal: SV40 polyadenylation signal
   6688..6771    -  CDS            large T antigen (fragment): large T antigen from SV40 (simian virus 40)
   7337..7377    -  misc_feature   MCS (fragment): pBluescript multiple cloning site
   7390..7408    -  promoter       T3 promoter: promoter for bacteriophage T3 RNA polymerase
   7453..7469    -  protein_bind   lac operator: The lac repressor binds to the lac operator to inhibit transcription in E. coli. This inhibition can be relieved by adding lactose or isopropyl-β-D-thiogalactopyranoside (IPTG). lac repressor encoded by lacI
   7477..7507    -  promoter       lac promoter: promoter for the E. coli lac operon
   7522..7543    -  protein_bind   CAP binding site: CAP binding activates transcription in the presence of cAMP. E. coli catabolite activator protein
   7556..7648    -  CDS            lacI (fragment): lac repressor; lacI; The lac repressor binds to the lac operator to inhibit transcription in E. coli. This inhibition can be relieved by adding lactose or isopropyl-β-D-thiogalactopyranoside (IPTG).
   7831..8419    -  rep_origin     ori: high-copy-number ColE1/pMB1/pBR322/pUC origin of replication
   8590..9450    -  CDS            AmpR: β-lactamase; bla; confers resistance to ampicillin, carbenicillin, and related antibiotics
   9451..9555    -  promoter       AmpR promoter: bla
>Addgene plasmid #109607 | actc1b-mKate2-rab1ba | depositor full sequence | sequence record 206544 | Full Sequence
CCACCTAAATTGTAAGCGTTAATATTTTGTTAAAATTCGCGTTAAATTTTTGTTAAATCAGCTCATTTTT
TAACCAATAGGCCGAAATCGGCAAAATCCCTTATAAATCAAAAGAATAGACCGAGATAGGGTTGAGTGTT
GTTCCAGTTTGGAACAAGAGTCCACTATTAAAGAACGTGGACTCCAACGTCAAAGGGCGAAAAACCGTCT
ATCAGGGCGATGGCCCACGCTGGCTAAGAACTCATCAGCCTCCCCGGTCCATCTACCCACGTACCAATGC
ACCAATTGGCCACAATGACGGCTACTACATGGTGCCATTCCTTCCTCTTTATAGGAATGGAGACTACCTC
CTGTCCAACAAGGCTCTTGGATACGAGTACGCCTACCTGTTGGACCCAGGTCATTGCACAACACCAGAAA
TGCCCTCTGATCTGCAAAAGACGTGAATATCTGTTCAGACACCCATATCCACTCTGTTCCACACAGGTCA
GAGGTTTGTCCAGGAGTTCTTGACAGAGGTGTAAAAAGTACTCAAAAATTTTACTCAAGTGAAAGTACAA
GTACTTAGGGAAAATTTTACTCAATTAAAAGTAAAAGTATCTGGCTAGAATCTTACTTGAGTAAAAGTAA
AAAAGTACTCCATTAAAATTGTACTTGAGTATTAAGGAAGTAAAAGTAAAAGCAAGAAAGAAAACTAGAG
ATTCTTGTTTAAGCTTTTAATCTCAAAAAACATTAAATGAAATGCATACAAGGTTTTATCCTGCTTTAGA
ACTGTTTGTATTTAATTATCAAACTATAAGACAGACAATCTAATGCCAGTACACGCTACTCAAAGTTGTA
AAACCTCAGATTTAACTTCAGTAGAAGCTGATTCTCAAAATTGTTAGTGTCAAGCCTAGCTCTTTTGGGG
CTGAAAAGCAATCCTGCAGTGCTGAAAAGCCTCTCACAGGCAGCCGATGCGGGAAGAGGTGTATTAGTCT
TGATAGAGAGGCTGCAAATAGCAGGAAACGTGAGCAGAGACTCCCTGGTGTCTGAAACACAGGCCAGATG
GGCCCTCGAGCAGGAAACAGCTATGACCATGATTACGCCAAGCTATCAACTTTGTATAGAAAAGTTGGCA
CGCGCAGATTCCGTGTGGGCCTGGTAATATCTTACCATTTTAAGCTATTTTAAGATTAGGGAAAAAAATT
AAATAAAACTACTTTAAAATTACTTTCCTTAAAAAGCAACATATTTATTTAGTTTTTGTTTAACTGGCTC
AAGATTGTAATATTTTACTTTTACATGTTTTTTTTAAGTACCTAAATGTGTTCAAAAGTAAAGTATGTTA
TTGTTTTTTTTTTTTTAATGTTAGCTAAGCTTTAAATTGTAATATATTACTTTTAAAAGTGACTTTTTAA
AAATGTAAATAAAAAAGTAACTATAAATGTGTAATGCATGTTATTTCTGTGGGTTTTTTAATTTTCATCT
CAACTGGGCTTACAATTTTAACATAATAAAAATCAAATCAAATCAAATCAGGCCCTTATTTGTCACATAC
ACTCTTGTATACTGAAATAAACTAAATGTTGAGAAAAATTTAAATACACCAAAATAACGCATACCTTTTT
TGTAATTACCTAAGTAAAACATTTAGTTCCTTTTTTAAGTGACTCAAGATTGTAATCTATTAATTGTAAA
AGATAAAACTAGTGATCAATCTGACGTGCTTCTATGCAGCCTGTGAGATTAATTGTGATGTTTAATTATT
AAACAATTTAAATGGATCAAACATTTCACATGTGCTTATTGTGTCCAACAAAACCAGCAGAAGCACTTAA
AAATATTGCATGACAACATGAGTTTTTAATGTAAATTATATATACTTCCTAAACGAAGTTAATCATATTT
TCTAAAATAATAATGTCATTGAAATATTTAAATAAATGATAANCTTTAGTTGATTCAACATAAAATTGAA
AGCAATAAGGACTTTTTTTTTTTTACAGCGGTGAAGCAAAAGCNTGNAAATAATCATATAAATATAATAA
ATAAATAAATAAAATAATGGTTCTTGGTGCAAATATGAACACTTTAAATAAATATAGAATAAATATGATC
AATAAGTCATAACGACGTGTTTTATGTTGATTATAATTTAAACATGTTTCTAACGCAAGTTTTAAAAACT
GTTTTAAAGTATTATTTTAAGTTATAAGATCAATTTGACTCAACATTTTGTAGTGAAAATATGTTGTGTA
AAATTAATATAATATACACTATAAAAATGCAAGGTTCCACACAATTCATTCATGTTGTCCCAACACAAAT
CGATTAAGTTAACAAATATATGTGGATTGAACATAAAAAATTAAGTTGTCCCAATGAAATCTCAAGAATT
GTGTTGTTTCAGCTCATTTTAAATAAGTAGTTTTAACAAGTAAAAAATAACATATTTTTGAGTGTGTATA
TATATATATTTATATATTACAAAATATAATAATATAAAATGTAAAAGATATAAACCATGCTACATATATT
TAAGAGCTATTTTGCACATTACTTTTTTGCAAGCCATTTGAGTGTTTTTTTACAAATATATATTAGCTAA
ATATACAATATCTTAAATATACAATTAATCAGACATGCAAAAAATGCATTTAACCTACATAAAAATACAT
GATCAACATATGTTTTATGCTGATTACAACTAAATCAAACGTAATGAAATTAATTTATAAAAGCGATTTA
AATATGTCAATATTTTAAGTTAAAATCACTTGAAACCTACTATAAATGAACTTAAATTTAAAAAATCTCC
TTTAATTCCAATGCAGCACTGTTGTTTTTTCAGCTGAGGACCCCCGGTGCAGATGGTTGGCCCCCGGCCC
GCTATTCTAAGGAAGCCTTTCTTAATTTTAGGGCGGCGCTGCATGCGCTCAGATCAGATTCACGGGTGGA
GAGGGTTATTTTCTCTTTTTTATTTTTTCTTGCCTGCTCATATTTGGGCCTGTGTGAACCCCAGGCTCCG
CCTCGGCCCCCAGGAGCCGCTCTTATTTAAAGGGGATCCTCGCCTTCAGTCTTCGTCCCAGTGGAAGCAT
CAGTCTTGTGATAACAACTTGGTGAGTCCTACAGACCAGCGCTCGACTCTAGGCTTTAAATGCATTGATT
TCTCTGGATTAGCTACCGGGAGAGTTTTAACTTTGCTTATTAGTCTTGTGCTTGAACTGCTAGGTTTAAA
GAGGGTTTTCTCTAATGCATGCATGAAGCGACAGCTGAAAACCAGAAATAGAGCGTTTGTCCTCCTGTTA
AACTCTAGCCTTTCTTTGGCATTTGTCAGTCCGAGTCTTCAGCTGCCGGCAGGAGATTGGGTTTCAGTAA
CACTTGCTGAGCACAAACTACACGTGCTTCCTTCAGATTTAATTCATTATTAATCATTCTAGATTTAAAT
GATCTTCTTACTCATTGCTGATTATTTTAGCCTTGCGGAGCAGATTAAATGAGCACGTGTTTATTAAGAT
TGATTTAAATATAATTAATATTTCACCACTGTAGTTTTAAAATTGCCTTCTAAGTCATGGTTGATTTTTA
ATAGGTATCGGCTCTAATTAGATTACTATTTTGGTTTTTAAATGTTATTTCTATTTCATTTGTAGGCTCG
TTTTTAATGTGATTTTATTAGATTCTAGTTTTAAAATCATCTTTTAGCCTTACTGAGCAGACTGAATGAA
CATGTTTCATTAAGATTAACTTCATTATAGTTAATTATTTAATCATTCTAGTGGATTATAAATCAGCTCT
ATTTAAATTGATTGTCGTGTTTATTTCTATTTGATTTTTGATTATTTTTTAAGGTCGTTTTTATGTGATT
TTTCCCCGATTCTAATTTTAAACTAATTGTTTGATTTTTATATGATTCGACTCTTTTTAAATGAATTGTT
TTGCTTTTTTTATTGAGCATATATATATATTATACAATTTCAATCAACAATTGTTGTGCTTTTTAAATGT
TGTTTCTATTTCATTTCTAGGGTCGATTTTATTCGATTCTAGTTTTAAAATCGTGATTTCTAACTCCTAA
CCTTACTGAGCAGACTGAATGAACATGTTTCATCAAGATTAACTTCATTATAGTTAATTATTGAATCGGG
CTAGTGGTTTATAAATCAGCTCTATTATAAATTAATTGTCATCATTATTTCTATTTAATTTTTATTATTT
TTTTAGGATTATTTTTAAGGGATTTTTTTCACGTTCTAGTTTTAAACTCAATGCTCATTACTGCTCACCC
TTGCTGAGCAGTCTTTCGTTAAGATTAAATTAATTAATAACCCATTCTAGTTTTAAAACAGTGTCTTAAG
GCATAGCTGATATTTTACAAGTTTACTATTTAATATATCTCCATTTCTTTTTTTAGGGTCGATTTCATCT
GATTTGATTAATTTTTATTATCTTCACTAAGCTTTTTGTTCTAGGTTTTATTCTCAGTATTATTACTGTT
ATATTTGAACTGAATTTCTCCTCATAGTTTATTCATTTTATTTATTTATTTTTTGTTTATTCGCTATTTT
GTATTTTAGTTTTTAATTAGAAATTTTATTAGAATCGTTTTGAACTAGTTTTTATGCACTCTAACATTAA
TATTAAATCATAACTATTATTTTTATTATAATTTATTTGTGTTTATCTTTTTGTGTAGCTTTCATGTGTT
TTTATTTTAGTTTTATTATGTTTGCATTGAATTTTTTGGACTAGTTTATATAACGATATACAGAAAAGCC
ATGACAACAAATGTTTTTATAATACCTATTAAGTATAAGCTAATCAGATTTCCACTATTCTGTTCAAAGT
TAACATTATTAGCCATTCTGATGGATCATTTGACATTTGTCATATGTCTTTATGAACACTGCTCTTTCAG
ATGCCACTTTTAAAGCTGTTTTTTACAGTAAATGAACGTTTATTATTATGACATTATTTCCTAAGGCCTC
TAGAGTACAGCAGGATGTGGCGTGTGCATTACTGTGTAATTATGCTGACTGTAAATGTGCATTTATAGAC
TGTCAGCATGTCTGACTGTGCGCTGTTGTGATTTGTCCTGCACAGACCAAGGCAAGTTTGTACAAAAAAG
CAGGCTGCCACCATGGTGAGCGAGCTGATTAAGGAGAACATGCACATGAAGCTGTACATGGAGGGCACCG
TGAACAACCACCACTTCAAGTGCACATCCGAGGGCGAAGGCAAGCCCTACGAGGGCACCCAGACCATGAG
AATCAAGGCGGTCGAGGGCGGCCCTCTCCCCTTCGCCTTCGACATCCTGGCTACCAGCTTCATGTACGGC
AGCAAAACCTTCATCAACCACACCCAGGGCATCCCCGACTTCTTTAAGCAGTCCTTCCCCGAGGGCTTCA
CATGGGAGAGAGTCACCACATACGAAGACGGGGGCGTGCTGACCGCTACCCAGGACACCAGCCTCCAGGA
CGGCTGCCTCATCTACAACGTCAAGATCAGAGGGGTGAACTTCCCATCCAACGGCCCTGTGATGCAGAAG
AAAACACTCGGCTGGGAGGCCTCCACCGAGACCCTGTACCCCGCTGACGGCGGCCTGGAAGGCAGAGCCG
ACATGGCCCTGAAGCTCGTGGGCGGGGGCCACCTGATCTGCAACTTGAAGACCACATACAGATCCAAGAA
ACCCGCTAAGAACCTCAAGATGCCCGGCGTCTACTATGTGGACAGAAGACTGGAAAGAATCAAGGAGGCC
GACAAAGAGACCTACGTCGAGCAGCACGAGGTGGCTGTGGCCAGATACTGCGACCTCCCTAGCAAACTGG
GGCACAGAGACCCAGCTTTCTTGTACAAAGTGGTGAATCCTGAATATGACTACCTGTTCAAGTTGCTCCT
CATCGGTGACTCTGGAGTGGGAAAGTCGTGTCTGTTGTTGAGATTTGCTGATGACACATACACTGAGAGC
TATATCAGCACCATCGGCGTGGACTTCAAGATCCGCACCATTGAACTTGATGGCAAAACCATTAAGCTAC
AGATATGGGATACTGCAGGGCAAGAAAGATTTCGAACTATCACCTCCAGTTACTATCGAGGGGCTCATGG
AATCATTGTGGTTTATGATGTGACGGATCAGGAATCGTATAACAATGTTAAACAGTGGCTTCAGGAAATA
GACCGCTACGCAAGCGAGAATGTCAACAAGCTGCTGGTGGGGAACAAATGCGACCTCACCACCAAGAAAG
TAGTGGACTACACAACAGCCAAGGAATTTGCTGACTCTTTAGCAATTCCCTTCCTTGAGACGAGCGCTAA
GAATGCCACAAATGTGGAGCAGGCCTTCATGACTATGGCTGCTGAGATCAAGAAGCGTATGGGCCCTGGA
GCGACAACCGGAGGAGACAAGCCCAACCTGAAGATCGAGAGCACTCCTGTGCGGCAGTCTGGCGGAGGCT
GCTGTTGAACAGCTTGAGCGTGCCAACTTTCAACTTTATTATACATAGTTGATAATTCACTGGCCGTCGT
TTTACGGTACCATCGATGATGATCCAGACATGATAAGATACATTGATGAGTTTGGACAAACCACAACTAG
AATGCAGTGAAAAAAATGCTTTATTTGTGAAATTTGTGATGCTATTGCTTTATTTGTAACCATTATAAGC
TGCAATAAACAAGTTAACAACAACAATTGCATTCATTTTATGTTTCAGGTTCAGGGGGAGGTGTGGGAGG
TTTTTTAAAGCAAGTAAAACCTCTACAAATGTGGTATGGCTGATTATGATCCTCTAGATCAGATCTGCGA
AGATACGGCCACGGGTGCTCTTGATCCTGTGGCTGATTTTGGACTGTGCTGCTCGCAGCTGCTGATGAAT
CACATACTTCCTCCATTTTCTTCCACTGATTGACTGTTATAATTTCCCTAATTTCCAGGTCAAGGTGCTG
TGCATTGTGGTAATAGATGTGACATGACGTCACTTCCAAAGGACCAATGAACATGTCTGACCAATTTCAT
ATAATGTGAAAACGATTTTCATAGGCAGAATAAATAACATTTAAATTAAACTGGGCATCAGCGCAATTCA
ATTGGTTTGGTAATAGCAAGGGAAAATAGAATGAAGTGATCTCCAAAAAATAAGTACTTTTTGACTGTAA
ATAAAATTGTAAGGAGTAAAAAGTACTTTTTTTTCTAAAAAAATGTAATTAAGTAAAAGTAAAAGTATTG
ATTTTTAATTGTACTCAAGTAAAGTAAAAATCCCCAAAAATAATACTTAAGTACAGTAATCAAGTAAAAT
TACTCAAGTACTTTACACCTCTGGTTCTTGACCCCCTACCTTCAGCAAGCCCAGCAGATCCACTAGTTCT
AGAGCGGCCGCCACCGCGGTGGAGCTCCAGCTTTTGTTCCCTTTAGTGAGGGTTAATTGCGCGCTTGGCG
TAATCATGGTCATAGCTGTTTCCTGTGTGAAATTGTTATCCGCTCACAATTCCACACAACATACGAGCCG
GAAGCATAAAGTGTAAAGCCTGGGGTGCCTAATGAGTGAGCTAACTCACATTAATTGCGTTGCGCTCACT
GCCCGCTTTCCAGTCGGGAAACCTGTCGTGCCAGCTGCATTAATGAATCGGCCAACGCGCGGGGAGAGGC
GGTTTGCGTATTGGGCGCTCTTCCGCTTCCTCGCTCACTGACTCGCTGCGCTCGGTCGTTCGGCTGCGGC
GAGCGGTATCAGCTCACTCAAAGGCGGTAATACGGTTATCCACAGAATCAGGGGATAACGCAGGAAAGAA
CATGTGAGCAAAAGGCCAGCAAAAGGCCAGGAACCGTAAAAAGGCCGCGTTGCTGGCGTTTTTCCATAGG
CTCCGCCCCCCTGACGAGCATCACAAAAATCGACGCTCAAGTCAGAGGTGGCGAAACCCGACAGGACTAT
AAAGATACCAGGCGTTTCCCCCTGGAAGCTCCCTCGTGCGCTCTCCTGTTCCGACCCTGCCGCTTACCGG
ATACCTGTCCGCCTTTCTCCCTTCGGGAAGCGTGGCGCTTTCTCATAGCTCACGCTGTAGGTATCTCAGT
TCGGTGTAGGTCGTTCGCTCCAAGCTGGGCTGTGTGCACGAACCCCCCGTTCAGCCCGACCGCTGCGCCT
TATCCGGTAACTATCGTCTTGAGTCCAACCCGGTAAGACACGACTTATCGCCACTGGCAGCAGCCACTGG
TAACAGGATTAGCAGAGCGAGGTATGTAGGCGGTGCTACAGAGTTCTTGAAGTGGTGGCCTAACTACGGC
TACACTAGAAGGACAGTATTTGGTATCTGCGCTCTGCTGAAGCCAGTTACCTTCGGAAAAAGAGTTGGTA
GCTCTTGATCCGGCAAACAAACCACCGCTGGTAGCGGTGGTTTTTTTGTTTGCAAGCAGCAGATTACGCG
CAGAAAAAAAGGATCTCAAGAAGATCCTTTGATCTTTTCTACGGGGTCTGACGCTCAGTGGAACGAAAAC
TCACGTTAAGGGATTTTGGTCATGAGATTATCAAAAAGGATCTTCACCTAGATCCTTTTAAATTAAAAAT
GAAGTTTTAAATCAATCTAAAGTATATATGAGTAAACTTGGTCTGACAGTTACCAATGCTTAATCAGTGA
GGCACCTATCTCAGCGATCTGTCTATTTCGTTCATCCATAGTTGCCTGACTCCCCGTCGTGTAGATAACT
ACGATACGGGAGGGCTTACCATCTGGCCCCAGTGCTGCAATGATACCGCGAGACCCACGCTCACCGGCTC
CAGATTTATCAGCAATAAACCAGCCAGCCGGAAGGGCCGAGCGCAGAAGTGGTCCTGCAACTTTATCCGC
CTCCATCCAGTCTATTAATTGTTGCCGGGAAGCTAGAGTAAGTAGTTCGCCAGTTAATAGTTTGCGCAAC
GTTGTTGCCATTGCTACAGGCATCGTGGTGTCACGCTCGTCGTTTGGTATGGCTTCATTCAGCTCCGGTT
CCCAACGATCAAGGCGAGTTACATGATCCCCCATGTTGTGCAAAAAAGCGGTTAGCTCCTTCGGTCCTCC
GATCGTTGTCAGAAGTAAGTTGGCCGCAGTGTTATCACTCATGGTTATGGCAGCACTGCATAATTCTCTT
ACTGTCATGCCATCCGTAAGATGCTTTTCTGTGACTGGTGAGTACTCAACCAAGTCATTCTGAGAATAGT
GTATGCGGCGACCGAGTTGCTCTTGCCCGGCGTCAATACGGGATAATACCGCGCCACATAGCAGAACTTT
AAAAGTGCTCATCATTGGAAAACGTTCTTCGGGGCGAAAACTCTCAAGGATCTTACCGCTGTTGAGATCC
AGTTCGATGTAACCCACTCGTGCACCCAACTGATCTTCAGCATCTTTTACTTTCACCAGCGTTTCTGGGT
GAGCAAAAACAGGAAGGCAAAATGCCGCAAAAAAGGGAATAAGGGCGACACGGAAATGTTGAATACTCAT
ACTCTTCCTTTTTCAATATTATTGAAGCATTTATCAGGGTTATTGTCTCATGAGCGGATACATATTTGAA
TGTATTTAGAAAAATAAACAAATAGGGGTTCCGCGCACATTTCCCCGAAAAGTG
